Addgene plasmid #246896: DBJS-p8.15
Purpose: Used for multi-site piggybac transposon insertion of CRY2-tagged G3BP1 for overexpression
Depositing lab: David Bartel. Depositing organization: Whitehead Institute for Biomedical Research.
Backbone
  Vector backbone: pUC19
  Backbone size w/o insert (bp): 6613
  Vector type: Mammalian Expression
Growth in bacteria
  Bacterial resistance: Ampicillin, 100 μg/mL
  Growth temperature: 37°C
  Growth strain: DH5alpha
  Copy number: High Copy
Gene/Insert
  Gene/Insert name: eGFP::CRY2::G3BP1 (no dimerization domain) + Hygro resistance
  Species: H. sapiens (human)
  Entrez Gene: G3BP1 (a.k.a. G3BP, HDH-VIII)
  Cloning method: Gibson Cloning
  Sequencing primers: 5′ Unspecified
Terms and licenses: Academic/Nonprofit Terms; Industry Terms: Not Available to Industry
How to cite: DBJS-p8.15 was a gift from David Bartel (Addgene plasmid # 246896 ; http://n2t.net/addgene:246896 ; RRID:Addgene_246896)
