[The description below was written by a language model from this plasmid's Addgene catalogue record and pLannotate feature annotations shown in this document.]
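Description:
DBJS-p8.15 is a mammalian expression plasmid built on a pUC19-type backbone and designed as a piggyBac transposon donor for multi-copy genomic integration of a light-responsive G3BP1 fusion. In bacteria it is maintained at high copy through the ColE1/pUC origin and selected with ampicillin via the β-lactamase gene. An f1 origin and remnants of the lac promoter/operator and lacZα region are also present. The automated annotation does not mark the piggyBac terminal repeats, so their positions cannot be read from the feature table. Two short hits to lambda phage portal protein flank the backbone region and look like stuffer or spurious matches rather than functional parts.

The payload has two transcription units. A TRE3G tetracycline-responsive promoter drives an open reading frame consisting of EGFP, a fragment of Arabidopsis CRY2 and a fragment of human G3BP1, terminated by an HSV TK polyadenylation signal. According to the record, the G3BP1 portion lacks its dimerization domain. The likely intent is that CRY2, which self-associates under blue light, takes over that function so that assembly of this stress granule nucleator can be triggered optically and followed by green fluorescence, though the record itself gives the purpose only as overexpression.

Downstream, a composite EF-1α core promoter/HTLV-1 LTR element expresses a reverse tetracycline transactivator (annotated as rtTA3 with VP16-derived activation repeats). It is followed closely by the hygromycin phosphotransferase gene, apparently within the same transcript, although no linking element is annotated. This unit ends with a small WPRE fragment and an SV40 poly(A) signal. The construct is therefore an all-in-one system giving doxycycline-inducible expression and hygromycin selection of stably transposed cells, presumably when supplied with a piggyBac transposase.
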