Features (pLannotate 1.2.2; 24 found; start..end, strand, type, name):
    922..943     +  misc_feature   WPRE (fragment): woodchuck hepatitis virus posttranscriptional regulatory element
    948..1069    +  polyA_signal   SV40 poly(A) signal: SV40 polyadenylation signal
   1087..1179    +  ncRNA          G-CSF SLDE: Accession: RF00183 - G-CSF factor stem-loop destabilising element (SLDE)
   1876..2343    +  CDS            B (fragment): PORTL_LAMBD - Experimental evidence at protein level: Swiss-Prot protein existence level 1. Forms the portal vertex of the capsid (PubMed:6228056, PubMed:6232391). This portal plays critical roles in head assembly, genome packaging, neck/tail attachment, and genome ejection (Probable). The portal protein multimerizes as a single ring-shaped homododecamer arranged around a central channel (PubMed:6232391). Binds to the terminase subunits to form the packaging machine (PubMed:7799432). From Escherichia phage lambda (Bacteriophage lambda).
   2379..2401    -  protein_bind   lac operator (fragment): The lac repressor binds to the lac operator to inhibit transcription in E. coli. This inhibition can be relieved by adding lactose or isopropyl-β-D-thiogalactopyranoside (IPTG). lac repressor encoded by lacI
   2405..2435    -  promoter       lac promoter: promoter for the E. coli lac operon
   2450..2471    -  protein_bind   CAP binding site: CAP binding activates transcription in the presence of cAMP. E. coli catabolite activator protein
   2484..2576    -  CDS            lacI (fragment): lac repressor; lacI; The lac repressor binds to the lac operator to inhibit transcription in E. coli. This inhibition can be relieved by adding lactose or isopropyl-β-D-thiogalactopyranoside (IPTG).
   2759..3347    -  rep_origin     ori: high-copy-number ColE1/pMB1/pBR322/pUC origin of replication
   3518..4378    -  CDS            AmpR: β-lactamase; bla; confers resistance to ampicillin, carbenicillin, and related antibiotics
   4379..4483    -  promoter       AmpR promoter: bla
   4536..4964    -  rep_origin     f1 ori (sequence partly withheld): f1 bacteriophage origin of replication; arrow indicates direction of (+) strand synthesis
   4969..5124    -  CDS            lacZα (fragment): LacZα fragment of β-galactosidase; lacZ fragment
   5126..5245    +  CDS            B (fragment): PORTL_LAMBD - Experimental evidence at protein level: Swiss-Prot protein existence level 1. Forms the portal vertex of the capsid (PubMed:6228056, PubMed:6232391). This portal plays critical roles in head assembly, genome packaging, neck/tail attachment, and genome ejection (Probable). The portal protein multimerizes as a single ring-shaped homododecamer arranged around a central channel (PubMed:6232391). Binds to the terminase subunits to form the packaging machine (PubMed:7799432). From Escherichia phage lambda (Bacteriophage lambda).
   5763..6141    +  promoter       TRE3G promoter: 3rd-generation Tet-responsive promoter that can be activated by binding of Tet-On® 3G
   6157..6873    +  CDS            EGFP: EGFP is a basic (constitutively fluorescent) green fluorescent protein published in 1996, derived from Aequorea victoria. It is reported to be a rapidly-maturing weak dimer with moderate acid sensitivity.
   6877..8382    +  CDS            CRY2 (fragment): CRY2_ARATH - Also known as PHH1 From Arabidopsis thaliana (Mouse-ear cress).
   8371..9339    +  CDS            G3BP1 (fragment): G3BP1_HUMAN - Also known as G3BP. Experimental evidence at protein level: Swiss-Prot protein existence level 1. ATP- and magnesium-dependent helicase that plays an essential role in innate immunity (PubMed:30510222). Participates in the DNA- triggered cGAS/STING pathway by promoting the DNA binding and activation of CGAS. Enhances also DDX58-induced type I interferon production probably by helping DDX58 at sensing pathogenic RNA (PubMed:30804210). In addition, plays an essential role in stress granule formation (PubMed:12642610, PubMed:20180778, PubMed:23279204). Unwinds preferentially partial
   9469..9517    +  polyA_signal   HSV TK poly(A) signal: herpes simplex virus thymidine kinase polyadenylation signal (Cole and Stacy, 1985)
   9748..9959    +  promoter       EF-1α core promoter: core promoter for human elongation factor EF-1α
   9972..10240   +  LTR            5' LTR (truncated): truncated 5' long terminal repeat (LTR) from human T-cell leukemia virus (HTLV) type 1
  10274..10971   +  CDS            rtTA3 (fragment): reverse tetracycline transactivator 3 activates expression from Tet-responsive promoters in the presence of doxycycline
  10901..11011   +  CDS            VP48: 3 tandem repeats of the minimal activation domain of herpes simplex virus VP16 (Cheng et al., 2013)
  11078..918     +  CDS            hph (across the origin): KHYB_ECOLX - Experimental evidence at protein level: Swiss-Prot protein existence level 1. The aminoglycoside phosphotransferases achieve inactivation of their antibiotic substrates by phosphorylation. Only phosphorylates hygromycin and closely related compounds such as demethyl analogs and destomycin. From Escherichia coli.
>Addgene plasmid #246896 | DBJS-p8.15 | addgene full sequence | sequence record 490568 | Addgene NGS Result
GCTTTCAGCTTCGATGTAGGAGGGCGTGGATATGTCCTGCGGGTAAATAGCTGCGCCGATGGTTTCTACA
AAGATCGTTATGTTTATCGGCACTTTGCATCGGCCGCGCTCCCGATTCCGGAAGTGCTTGACATTGGGGA
ATTTAGCGAGAGCCTGACCTATTGCATCTCCCGCCGTGCACAGGGTGTCACGTTGCAAGACCTGCCTGAA
ACCGAACTGCCCGCTGTTCTGCAGCCGGTCGCGGAGGCCATGGATGCGATCGCTGCGGCCGATCTTAGCC
AGACGAGCGGGTTCGGCCCATTCGGACCGCAAGGAATCGGTCAATACACTACATGGCGTGATTTCATATG
CGCGATTGCTGATCCCCATGTGTATCACTGGCAAACTGTGATGGACGACACCGTCAGTGCGTCCGTCGCG
CAGGCTCTCGATGAGCTGATGCTTTGGGCCGAGGACTGCCCCGAAGTCCGGCACCTCGTGCACGCGGATT
TCGGCTCCAACAATGTCCTGACGGACAATGGCCGCATAACAGCGGTCATTGACTGGAGCGAGGCGATGTT
CGGGGATTCCCAATACGAGGTCGCCAACATCTTCTTCTGGAGGCCGTGGTTGGCTTGTATGGAGCAGCAG
ACGCGCTACTTCGAGCGGAGGCATCCGGAGCTTGCAGGATCGCCGCGGCTCCGGGCGTATATGCTCCGCA
TTGGTCTTGACCAACTCTATCAGAGCTTGGTTGACGGCAATTTCGATGATGCAGCTTGGGCGCAGGGTCG
ATGCGACGCAATCGTCCGATCCGGAGCCGGGACTGTCGGGCGTACACAAATCGCCCGCAGAAGCGCGGCC
GTCTGGACCGATGGCTGTGTAGAAGTACTCGCCGATAGTGGAAACCGACGCCCCAGCACTCGTCCGAGGG
CAAAGGAATAGCCTCTGGATTACAAAATTTGTGGGTTAACTTGTTTATTGCAGCTTATAATGGTTACAAA
TAAAGCAATAGCATCACAAATTTCACAAATAAAGCATTTTTTTCACTGCATTCTAGTTGTGGTTTGTCCA
AACTCATCAATGTATCTTATCATGTCTGGAATTGACTCAAATGATGTCAATTAGTCTATCAGAAGCTCAT
CTGGTCTCCCTTCCGGGGGACAAGACATCCCTGTTTAATATTTAAACAGCAGTGTTCCCAAACTGGGTTC
TTATATCCCTTGCTCTGGTCAACCAGGTTGCAGGGTTTCCTGTCCTCACAGGAACGAAGTCCCTAAAGAA
ACAGTGGCAGCCAGGTTTAGCCCCGGAATTGACTGGATTCCTTTTTTAGGGCCCATTGGTATGGCTTTTT
CCCCGTATCCCCCCAGGTGTCTGCAGGCTCAAAGAGCAGCGAGAAGCGTTCAGAGGAAAGCGATCCCGTG
CCACCTTCCCCGTGCCCGGGCTGTCCCCGCACGCTGCCGGCTCGGGGATGCGGGGGGAGCGCCGGACCGG
AGCGGAGCCCCGGGCGGCTCGCTGCTGCCCCCTAGCGGGGGAGGGACGTAATTACATCCCTGGGGGCTTT
GGGGGGGGGCTGTCCCTGATATCTATAACAAGAAAATATATATATAATAAGTTATCACGTAAGTAGAACA
TGAAATAACAATATAATTATCGTATGAGTTAAATCTTAAAAGTCACGTAAAAGATAATCATGCGTCATTT
TGACTCACGCGGTCGTTATAGTTCAAAATCAGTGACACTTACCGCATTGACAAGCACGCCTCACGGGAGC
TCCAAGCGGCGACTGAGATGTCCTAAATGCACAGCGACGGATTCGCGCTATTTAGAAAGAGAGAGCAATA
TTTCAAGAATGCATGCGTCAATTTTACGCAGACTATCTTTCTAGGGTTAATCTAGCTGCATCAGGATCAT
ATCGTCGGGTCTTTTTTCCGGCTCAGTCATCGCCCAAGCTGGCGCTATCTGGGCATCGGGGAGGAAGAAG
CCCGTGCCTTTTCCCGCGAGGTTGAAGCGGCATGGAAAGAGTTTGCCGAGGATGACTGCTGCTGCATTGA
CGTTGAGCGAAAACGCACGTTTACCATGATGATTCGGGAAGGTGTGGCCATGCACGCCTTTAACGGTGAA
CTGTTCGTTCAGGCCACCTGGGATACCAGTTCGTCGCGGCTTTTCCGGACACAGTTCCGGATGGTCAGCC
CGAAGCGCATCAGCAACCCGAACAATACCGGCGACAGCCGGAACTGCCGTGCCGGTGTGCAGATTAATGA
CAGCGGTGCGGCGCTGGGATATTACGTCAGCGAGGACGGGTATCCTGGCTGGATGCCGCAGAAATGGACA
TGGATACCCCGTGAGTTACCCGGCGGGCGCGCTTGGTGTAATCATGGTCATAGCTGTTTCCTGTGTGAAA
TTGTTATCCGCTCACAATTCCACACAACATACGAGCCGGAAGCATAAAGTGTAAAGCCTGGGGTGCCTAA
TGAGTGAGCTAACTCACATTAATTGCGTTGCGCTCACTGCCCGCTTTCCAGTCGGGAAACCTGTCGTGCC
AGCTGCATTAATGAATCGGCCAACGCGCGGGGAGAGGCGGTTTGCGTATTGGGCGCTCTTCCGCTTCCTC
GCTCACTGACTCGCTGCGCTCGGTCGTTCGGCTGCGGCGAGCGGTATCAGCTCACTCAAAGGCGGTAATA
CGGTTATCCACAGAATCAGGGGATAACGCAGGAAAGAACATGTGAGCAAAAGGCCAGCAAAAGGCCAGGA
ACCGTAAAAAGGCCGCGTTGCTGGCGTTTTTCCATAGGCTCCGCCCCCCTGACGAGCATCACAAAAATCG
ACGCTCAAGTCAGAGGTGGCGAAACCCGACAGGACTATAAAGATACCAGGCGTTTCCCCCTGGAAGCTCC
CTCGTGCGCTCTCCTGTTCCGACCCTGCCGCTTACCGGATACCTGTCCGCCTTTCTCCCTTCGGGAAGCG
TGGCGCTTTCTCATAGCTCACGCTGTAGGTATCTCAGTTCGGTGTAGGTCGTTCGCTCCAAGCTGGGCTG
TGTGCACGAACCCCCCGTTCAGCCCGACCGCTGCGCCTTATCCGGTAACTATCGTCTTGAGTCCAACCCG
GTAAGACACGACTTATCGCCACTGGCAGCAGCCACTGGTAACAGGATTAGCAGAGCGAGGTATGTAGGCG
GTGCTACAGAGTTCTTGAAGTGGTGGCCTAACTACGGCTACACTAGAAGAACAGTATTTGGTATCTGCGC
TCTGCTGAAGCCAGTTACCTTCGGAAAAAGAGTTGGTAGCTCTTGATCCGGCAAACAAACCACCGCTGGT
AGCGGTGGTTTTTTTGTTTGCAAGCAGCAGATTACGCGCAGAAAAAAAGGATCTCAAGAAGATCCTTTGA
TCTTTTCTACGGGGTCTGACGCTCAGTGGAACGAAAACTCACGTTAAGGGATTTTGGTCATGAGATTATC
AAAAAGGATCTTCACCTAGATCCTTTTAAATTAAAAATGAAGTTTTAAATCAATCTAAAGTATATATGAG
TAAACTTGGTCTGACAGTTACCAATGCTTAATCAGTGAGGCACCTATCTCAGCGATCTGTCTATTTCGTT
CATCCATAGTTGCCTGACTCCCCGTCGTGTAGATAACTACGATACGGGAGGGCTTACCATCTGGCCCCAG
TGCTGCAATGATACCGCGAGACCCACGCTCACCGGCTCCAGATTTATCAGCAATAAACCAGCCAGCCGGA
AGGGCCGAGCGCAGAAGTGGTCCTGCAACTTTATCCGCCTCCATCCAGTCTATTAATTGTTGCCGGGAAG
CTAGAGTAAGTAGTTCGCCAGTTAATAGTTTGCGCAACGTTGTTGCCATTGCTACAGGCATCGTGGTGTC
ACGCTCGTCGTTTGGTATGGCTTCATTCAGCTCCGGTTCCCAACGATCAAGGCGAGTTACATGATCCCCC
ATGTTGTGCAAAAAAGCGGTTAGCTCCTTCGGTCCTCCGATCGTTGTCAGAAGTAAGTTGGCCGCAGTGT
TATCACTCATGGTTATGGCAGCACTGCATAATTCTCTTACTGTCATGCCATCCGTAAGATGCTTTTCTGT
GACTGGTGAGTACTCAACCAAGTCATTCTGAGAATAGTGTATGCGGCGACCGAGTTGCTCTTGCCCGGCG
TCAATACGGGATAATACCGCGCCACATAGCAGAACTTTAAAAGTGCTCATCATTGGAAAACGTTCTTCGG
GGCGAAAACTCTCAAGGATCTTACCGCTGTTGAGATCCAGTTCGATGTAACCCACTCGTGCACCCAACTG
ATCTTCAGCATCTTTTACTTTCACCAGCGTTTCTGGGTGAGCAAAAACAGGAAGGCAAAATGCCGCAAAA
AAGGGAATAAGGGCGACACGGAAATGTTGAATACTCATACTCTTCCTTTTTCAATATTATTGAAGCATTT
ATCAGGGTTATTGTCTCATGAGCGGATACATATTTGAATGTATTTAGAAAAATAAACAAATAGGGGTTCC
GCGCACATTTCCCCGAAAAGTGCCACCTAAATTGTAAGCGTTAATATTTTGTTAAAATTCGCGTTAAATT
TTTGTTAAATCAGCTCATTTTTTAACCAATAGGCCGAAATCGGCAAAATCCCTTATAAATCAAAAGAATA
GACCGAGATAGGGT
[37 nt withheld, positions 4635-4671]
AAAGAACGTGGACTCCAACGTCAAAGG
[49 nt withheld, positions 4699-4747]
T
[91 nt withheld, positions 4749-4839]
G
[124 nt withheld, positions 4841-4964]
CCCATTCGCCATTCAGGCTGCGCAACTGTTGGGAAGGGCGATCGGTGCGGGCCTCTTCGCTATTACGCCA
GCTGGCGAAAGGGGGATGTGCTGCAAGGCGATTAAGTTGGGTAACGCCAGGGTTTTCCCAGTCACGACGT
TGTAAAACGACGGCCAGTGAGCGCGCCTCGTTCATTCACGTTTTTGAACCCGTGGAGGACGGGCAGACTC
GCGGTGCAAATGTGTTTTACAGCGTGATGGAGCAGATGAAGATGCTCGACACGCTGCAGAACACGCAGCT
AGATTAACCCTAGAAAGATAATCATATTGTGACGTACGTTAAAGATAATCATGTGTAAAATTGACGCATG
TGTTTTATCGGTCTGTATATCGAGGTTTATTTATTAATTTGAATAGATATTAAGTTTTATTATATTTACA
CTTACATACTAATAATAAATTCAACAAACAATTTATTTATGTTTATTTATTTATTAAAAAAAACAAAAAC
TCAAAATTTCTTCTATAAAGTAACAAAACTTTTATGAGGGACAGCCCCCCCCCAAAGCCCCCAGGGATGT
AATTACGTCCCTCCCCCGCTAGGGGGCAGCAGCGAGCCGCCCGGGGCTCCGCTCCGGTCCGGCGCTCCCC
CCGCATCCCCGAGCCGGCAGCGTGCGGGGACAGCCCGGGCACGGGGAAGGTGGCACGGGATCGCTTTCCT
CTGAACGCTTCTCGCTGCTCTTTGAGCCTGCAGACACCTGGGGGGATACGGGGAAAAGGCCTCCACGGCC
ACTAGTCTTTCGTCTTCAAGAATTCCTCGAGTTTACTCCCTATCAGTGATAGAGAACGTATGAAGAGTTT
ACTCCCTATCAGTGATAGAGAACGTATGCAGACTTTACTCCCTATCAGTGATAGAGAACGTATAAGGAGT
TTACTCCCTATCAGTGATAGAGAACGTATGACCAGTTTACTCCCTATCAGTGATAGAGAACGTATCTACA
GTTTACTCCCTATCAGTGATAGAGAACGTATATCCAGTTTACTCCCTATCAGTGATAGAGAACGTATAAG
CTTTAGGCGTGTACGGTGGGCGCCTATAAAAGCAGAGCTCGTTTAGTGAACCGTCAGATCGCCTGGAGCA
ATTCCACAACACTTTTGTCTTATACCAACTTTCCGTACCACTTCCTACCCTCGTAAAGGTCTAGAGCTAG
CCATGGTGAGCAAGGGCGAGGAGCTGTTCACCGGGGTGGTGCCCATCCTGGTCGAGCTGGACGGCGACGT
AAACGGCCACAAGTTCAGCGTGTCCGGCGAGGGCGAGGGCGATGCCACCTACGGCAAGCTGACCCTGAAG
TTCATCTGCACCACCGGCAAGCTGCCCGTGCCCTGGCCCACCCTCGTGACCACCCTGACCTACGGCGTGC
AGTGCTTCAGCCGCTACCCCGACCACATGAAGCAGCACGACTTCTTCAAGTCCGCCATGCCCGAAGGCTA
CGTCCAGGAGCGCACCATCTTCTTCAAGGACGACGGCAACTACAAGACCCGCGCCGAGGTGAAGTTCGAG
GGCGACACCCTGGTGAACCGCATCGAGCTGAAGGGCATCGACTTCAAGGAGGACGGCAACATCCTGGGGC
ACAAGCTGGAGTACAACTACAACAGCCACAACGTCTATATCATGGCCGACAAGCAGAAGAACGGCATCAA
GGTGAACTTCAAGATCCGCCACAACATCGAGGACGGCAGCGTGCAGCTCGCCGACCACTACCAGCAGAAC
ACCCCCATCGGCGACGGCCCCGTGCTGCTGCCCGACAACCACTACCTGAGCACCCAGTCCGCCCTGAGCA
AAGACCCCAACGAGAAGCGCGATCACATGGTCCTGCTGGAGTTCGTGACCGCCGCCGGGATCACTCTCGG
CATGGACGAGCTGTACAAGGCGATGAAGATGGACAAAAAGACCATCGTCTGGTTTCGGAGAGATTTGAGA
ATAGAAGATAATCCCGCGCTCGCCGCCGCGGCCCACGAGGGTTCCGTCTTCCCCGTTTTCATTTGGTGTC
CTGAAGAAGAAGGCCAGTTTTATCCCGGAAGGGCCTCTAGGTGGTGGATGAAGCAAAGTCTGGCCCATCT
TAGCCAGTCACTGAAAGCACTGGGCAGTGATCTTACCCTGATCAAGACACACAATACCATCTCTGCCATC
CTCGACTGCATCAGGGTGACCGGCGCAACGAAAGTCGTGTTTAACCACCTGTACGATCCAGTTAGTCTGG
TGCGCGACCACACTGTGAAGGAGAAGCTGGTGGAACGGGGGATCAGTGTGCAGAGCTACAACGGGGACCT
TCTGTACGAGCCATGGGAGATCTATTGCGAGAAAGGGAAACCGTTCACCTCCTTCAACAGTTACTGGAAG
AAATGTTTGGATATGTCAATAGAGTCCGTTATGTTGCCCCCTCCCTGGAGACTGATGCCGATTACTGCTG
CTGCAGAGGCCATCTGGGCCTGCTCCATCGAGGAACTCGGTCTGGAAAATGAAGCAGAAAAGCCAAGCAA
TGCACTTCTCACTAGAGCCTGGAGCCCCGGCTGGTCTAATGCCGACAAGCTGCTTAACGAGTTCATCGAA
AAACAACTGATTGACTACGCGAAGAACTCCAAGAAAGTGGTAGGTAACTCAACTAGCTTGCTCTCTCCAT
ATCTCCATTTTGGCGAGATTTCTGTCCGCCATGTATTTCAGTGCGCTCGGATGAAACAGATTATCTGGGC
TCGCGATAAAAACAGCGAAGGCGAAGAAAGCGCCGATCTGTTCCTGCGAGGGATCGGACTTCGGGAATAC
TCCCGGTATATATGTTTCAACTTTCCATTCACACACGAGCAGAGTCTGTTGTCCCACCTCAGGTTCTTCC
CCTGGGACGCCGATGTCGACAAATTCAAGGCATGGAGACAGGGAAGGACAGGGTACCCACTCGTGGATGC
TGGCATGAGAGAGCTCTGGGCTACAGGCTGGATGCACAACCGCATCCGGGTAATCGTGTCCTCATTTGCT
GTCAAGTTTCTGCTCCTGCCTTGGAAATGGGGAATGAAGTACTTTTGGGATACCCTTCTCGACGCCGACT
TGGAGTGTGACATTCTGGGATGGCAATATATTAGCGGGTCAATTCCTGACGGCCATGAGTTGGACAGGTT
GGACAATCCGGCCTTGCAGGGAGCTAAGTATGATCCCGAAGGAGAGTATATTCGACAGTGGCTCCCCGAG
CTGGCCCGACTTCCTACGGAGTGGATTCACCATCCTTGGGACGCACCACTGACAGTGCTCAAGGCAAGCG
GGGTGGAGCTGGGCACCAATTACGCTAAGCCTATAGTTGATATAGATACAGCACGCGAGCTGCTGGCTAA
AGCGATCTCTCGCACTCGGGAGGCGCAGATTATGATCGGTGCTGCCGAGCCTCAGGAGGAGTCTGAAGAA
GAAGTAGAGGAACCTGAAGAAAGACAGCAAACACCTGAGGTGGTACCTGATGATTCTGGAACTTTCTATG
ATCAGGCAGTTGTCAGTAATGACATGGAAGAACATTTAGAGGAGCCTGTTGCTGAACCAGAGCCTGATCC
TGAACCAGAACCAGAACAAGAACCTGTATCTGAAATCCAAGAGGAAAAGCCTGAGCCAGTATTAGAAGAA
ACTGCCCCTGAGGATGCTCAGAAGAGTTCTTCTCCAGCACCTGCAGACATAGCTCAGACAGTACAGGAAG
ACTTGAGGACATTTTCTTGGGCATCTGTGACCAGTAAGAATCTTCCACCCAGTGGAGCTGTTCCAGTTAC
TGGGATACCACCTCATGTTGTTAAAGTACCAGCTTCACAGCCCCGTCCAGAGTCTAAGCCTGAATCTCAG
ATTCCACCACAAAGACCTCAGCGGGATCAAAGAGTGCGAGAACAACGAATAAATATTCCTCCCCAAAGGG
GACCCAGACCAATCCGTGAGGCTGGTGAGCAAGGTGACATTGAACCCCGAAGAATGGTGAGACACCCTGA
CAGTCACCAACTCTTCATTGGCAACCTGCCTCATGAAGTGGACAAATCAGAGCTTAAAGATTTCTTTCAA
AGTTATGGAAACGTGGTGGAGTTGCGCATTAACAGTGGTGGGAAATTACCCAATTTTGGTTTTGTTGTGT
TTGATGATTCTGAGCCTGTTCAGAAAGTCCTTAGCAACAGGCCCATCATGTTCAGAGGTGAGGTCCGTCT
GAATGTCGAAGAGAAGAAGACTCGAGCTGCCAGGGAAGGCGACCGACGAGATAATCGCCTTCGGGGACCT
GGAGGCCCTCGAGGTGGGCTGGGTGGTGGAATGAGAGGCCCTCCCCGTGGAGGCATGGTGCAGAAACCAG
GATTTGGAGTGGGAAGGGGGCTTGCGCCACGGCAGTGAGAATTCACTAGTGGATCCGGCGCGCCTCTAGA
GCGGCCGCATATATACCGGTTAGTAATGAGTTTAAACGGGGGAGGCTAACTGAAACACGGAAGGAGACAA
TACCGGAAGGAACCCGCGCTATGACGGCAATAAAAAGACAGAATAAAACGCACGGGTGTTGGGTCGTTTG
TTCATAAACGCGGGGTTCGGTCCCAGGGCTGGCACTCTGTCGATACCCCACCGAGACCCCATTGGGGCCA
ATACGCCCGCGTTTCTTCCTTTTCCCCACCCCACCCCCCAAGTTCGGGTGAAGGCCCAGGGCTCGCAGCC
AACGTCGGGGCGGCAGGCCCTGCCATAGCAGATCTGCGAAATCGGATCCAGCTGAATCTAAGTGGATCTG
CGATCGCTCCGGTGCCCGTCAGTGGGCAGAGCGCACATCGCCCACAGTCCCCGAGAAGTTGGGGGGAGGG
GTCGGCAATTGAACGGGTGCCTAGAGAAGGTGGCGCGGGGTAAACTGGGAAAGTGATGTCGTGTACTGGC
TCCGCCTTTTTCCCGAGGGTGGGGGAGAACCGTATATAAGTGCAGTAGTCGCCGTGAACGTTCTTTTTCG
CAACGGGTTTGCCGCCAGAACACAGCTGAAGCTTCGAGGGGCTCGCATCTCTCCTTCACGCGCCCGCCGC
CCTACCTGAGGCCGCCATCCACGCCGGTTGAGTCGCGTTCTGCCGCCTCCCGCCTGTGGTGCCTCCTGAA
CTGCGTCCGCCGTCTAGGTAAGTTTAAAGCTCAGGTCGAGACCGGGCCTTTGTCCGGCGCTCCCTTGGAG
CCTACCTAGACTCAGCCGGCTCTCCACGCTTTGCCTGACCCTGCTTGCTCAACTCTACGTCTTTGTTTCG
TTTTCTGTTCTGCGCCGTTACAGATCTAAGCTGTGACCGGCGCCTACTCTAGAGCCGCCATGTCTAGACT
GGACAAGAGCAAAGTCATAAACTCTGCTCTGGAATTACTCAATGGAGTCGGTATCGAAGGCCTGACGACA
AGGAAACTCGCTCAAAAGCTGGGAGTTGAGCAGCCTACCCTGTACTGGCACGTGAAGAACAAGCGGGCCC
TGCTCGATGCCCTGCCAATCGAGATGCTGGACAGGCATCATACCCACTCCTGCCCCCTGGAAGGCGAGTC
ATGGCAAGACTTTCTGCGGAACAACGCCAAGTCATACCGCTGTGCTCTCCTCTCACATCGCGACGGGGCT
AAAGTGCATCTCGGCACCCGCCCAACAGAGAAACAGTACGAAACCCTGGAAAATCAGCTCGCGTTCCTGT
GTCAGCAAGGCTTCTCCCTGGAGAACGCACTGTACGCTCTGTCCGCCGTGGGCCACTTTACACTGGGCTG
CGTATTGGAGGAACAGGAGCATCAAGTAGCAAAAGAGGAAAGAGAGACACCTACCACCGATTCTATGCCC
CCACTTCTGAAACAAGCAATTGAGCTGTTCGACCGGCAGGGAGCCGAACCTGCCTTCCTTTTCGGCCTGG
AACTAATCATATGTGGCCTGGAGAAACAGCTAAAGTGCGAAAGCGGCGGGCCGACCGACGCCCTTGACGA
TTTTGACTTAGACATGCTCCCAGCCGATGCCCTTGACGACTTTGACCTTGATATGCTGCCTGCTGACGCT
CTTGACGATTTTGACCTTGACATGCTCCCCGGGGAGGGCAGAGGAAGTCTTCTAACATGCGGTGACGTGG
AGGAGAATCCCGGCCCTGAATTCATGAAAAAGCCTGAACTCACCGCGACGTCTGTCGAGAAGTTTCTGAT
CGAAAAGTTCGACAGCGTCTCCGACCTGATGCAGCTCTCGGAGGGCGAAGAATCTCGT
